Addgene plasmid #231152: VirTREX2-HLDel-1_SlMIR164b
Purpose: T-DNA encoding TRV2 with TREX2 and mobile gRNA targeting SlMIR164b
Depositing lab: Daniel Voytas. Depositing organization: University of Minnesota. Publication: Heritable, multinucleotide deletions in plants using viral delivery of a repair exonuclease and guide RNAs. Liu D, Myers EA, Xuan S, Prichard LE, Donahue LI, Ellison EE, Starker CG, Voytas DF. Plant Physiol. 2024 Mar 29;194(4):2229-2239. doi: 10.1093/plphys/kiae015. PubMed 38243587.
Backbone
  Vector backbone: pEE083
  Vector type: Plant Expression
Growth in bacteria
  Bacterial resistance: Kanamycin, 50 μg/mL
  Growth temperature: 37°C
  Growth strain: DH5alpha
  Copy number: High Copy
Gene/Insert
  Gene/Insert name: TREX2 and mobile gRNA targeting SlMIR164b
  gRNA/shRNA sequence: TAACTCATGTTGGAGAAGCA
  Species: M. musculus (mouse); Solanum lycopersicum
  Promoter: PEBV sub-genomic
  Cloning method: Restriction Enzyme; 5′ cloning site unknown (unknown if destroyed)
Terms and licenses: Academic/Nonprofit Terms; Industry Terms: Not Available to Industry
Depositor comments: also contains mobile sequences from tRNAIleu
How to cite: VirTREX2-HLDel-1_SlMIR164b was a gift from Daniel Voytas (Addgene plasmid # 231152 ; http://n2t.net/addgene:231152 ; RRID:Addgene_231152)
