[The description below was written by a language model from this plasmid's Addgene catalogue record and pLannotate feature annotations shown in this document.]
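Description:
VirTREX2-HLDel-1_SlMIR164b is a plant binary (T-DNA) vector built on the pEE083 backbone that carries an engineered tobacco rattle virus RNA2 (TRV2) genome for virus-mediated genome editing in plants. The backbone has the typical architecture for shuttling between E. coli and Agrobacterium: a high-copy ColE1/pUC-type origin with the pBR322 bom region for propagation in E. coli, the pVS1 oriV with RepA and StaA for replication and stable maintenance in Agrobacterium, and an aphA-3 kanamycin resistance gene for bacterial selection. No plant selectable marker is annotated.

Between the left and right nopaline-type T-DNA borders, an enhanced CaMV 35S promoter with a duplicated enhancer drives transcription of the viral cDNA, which includes the TRV capsid protein gene. Downstream of it lies the payload, which according to the record is expressed from a pea early browning virus (PEBV) sub-genomic promoter. It comprises the mouse Trex2 3' exonuclease coding sequence, followed by a guide RNA with an S. pyogenes Cas9 scaffold directed at the tomato microRNA gene SlMIR164b. The guide is fused to a tRNA-isoleucine sequence that serves as an RNA mobility element. The viral 3' end contains a tRNA-like pseudoknot structure, followed by a hammerhead ribozyme that would trim the transcript to define its 3' terminus, and a NOS terminator.

No Cas9 gene is present, so the nuclease must be supplied separately, and TRV infection also requires the RNA1 component. The associated publication describes this system as a way to obtain heritable, multinucleotide deletions. TREX2 resects Cas9-induced breaks to favour larger deletions, while the mobile guide is intended to help editing reagents reach tissues that give rise to progeny.
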