Features (pLannotate 1.2.2; 21 found; start..end, strand, type, name):
    361..400     +  ncRNA          TLS-PK6: Accession: RF01101 - Pseudoknot of tRNA-like structure
    396..451     +  ncRNA          Hammerhead 3: Accession: RF00008 - Hammerhead ribozyme (type III)
    461..479     +  CDS            9xHis (fragment): 9xHis affinity tag
    514..766     +  terminator     NOS terminator: nopaline synthase terminator and poly(A) signal
    788..812     +  misc_feature   RB T-DNA repeat: right border repeat from nopaline C58 T-DNA
   1152..1553    +  CDS            Y4CG_SINFN (fragment): Protein inferred from homology: Swiss-Prot protein existence level 3. From Sinorhizobium fredii (strain NBRC 101917 / NGR234).
   2113..2742    +  CDS            pVS1 StaA: stability protein from the Pseudomonas plasmid pVS1 (Heeb et al., 2000)
   3171..4244    +  CDS            pVS1 RepA: replication protein from the Pseudomonas plasmid pVS1 (Heeb et al., 2000)
   4310..4504    +  rep_origin     pVS1 oriV: origin of replication for the Pseudomonas plasmid pVS1 (Heeb et al., 2000)
   4707..4746    +  CDS            rop (fragment): Rop protein, which maintains plasmids at low copy number; rop
   4848..4988    +  misc_feature   bom: basis of mobility region from pBR322
   5174..5762    -  rep_origin     ori: high-copy-number ColE1/pMB1/pBR322/pUC origin of replication
   5870..5939    -  ncRNA          RNA-OUT: Accession: RF00240 - RNA-OUT
   7187..7981    -  CDS            KanR: aminoglycoside phosphotransferase; aphA-3; confers resistance to kanamycin
   8406..8430    +  misc_feature   LB T-DNA repeat: left border repeat from nopaline C58 T-DNA
   8533..8553    -  misc_feature   MCS (fragment): pUC18/19 multiple cloning site
   8628..9302    +  promoter       CaMV 35S promoter (enhanced): cauliflower mosaic virus 35S promoter with a duplicated enhancer region
   9862..10473   +  CDS            CP: CAPSD_TRVPP - Experimental evidence at protein level: Swiss-Prot protein existence level 1. Capsid protein self-assembles to form rod-shaped virions about 22 nm in diameter with a central canal enclosing the viral genomic RNA. From Tobacco rattle virus (isolate PpK20) (TRV).
  10899..11606   +  CDS            Trex2: TREX2_MOUSE - Experimental evidence at protein level: Swiss-Prot protein existence level 1. Exonuclease with a preference for double-stranded DNA with mismatched 3' termini. May play a role in DNA repair. From Mus musculus (Mouse).
  11652..11719   +  misc_RNA       tracrRNA (fragment): trans-activating CRISPR RNA for the Streptococcus pyogenes CRISPR/Cas9 system
  11723..11796   +  ncRNA          tRNA: Accession: RF00005 - tRNA
>Addgene plasmid #231152 | VirTREX2-HLDel-1_SlMIR164b | addgene full sequence | sequence record 458173 | Addgene NGS Result
CCGGGCATGTCCCGAAGACATTAAACTACGGTTCTTTAAGTAGATCCGTGTCTGAAGTTTTAGGTTCAAT
TTAAACCTACGAGATTGACATTCTCGACTGATCTTGATTGATCGGTAAGTCTTTTGTAATTTAATTTTCT
TTTTGATTTTATTTTAAATTGTTATCTGTTTCTGTGTATAGACTGTTTGAGATCGGCGTTTGGCCGACTC
ATTGTCTTACCATAGGGGAACGGACTTTGTTTGTGTTGTTATTTTATTTGTATTTTATTAAAATTCTCAA
CGATCTGAAAAAGCCTCGCGGCTAAGAGATTGTTGGGGGGTGAGTAAGTACTTTTAAAGTGATGATGGTT
ACAAAGGCAAAAGGGGTAAAACCCCTCGCCTACGTAAGCGTTATTACGCCCGTCTGTACTTATATCAGTA
CACTGACGAGTCCCTAAAGGACGAAACGGGAGAACGCTAGCCACCACCACCACCACCACGTGTGAATTAC
AGGTGACCAGCTCGAATTTCCCCGATCGTTCAAACATTTGGCAATAAAGTTTCTTAAGATTGAATCCTGT
TGCCGGTCTTGCGATGATTATCATATAATTTCTGTTGAATTACGTTAAGCATGTAATAATTAACATGTAA
TGCATGACGTTATTTATGAGATGGGTTTTTATGATTAGAGTCCCGCAATTATACATTTAATACGCGATAG
AAAACAAAATATAGCGCGCAAACTAGGATAAATTATCGCGCGCGGTGTCATCTATGTTACTAGATCGGGA
ATTAAACTATCAGTGTTTGACAGGATATATTGGCGGGTAAACCTAAGAGAAAAGAGCGTTTATTAGAATA
ATCGGATATTTAAAAGGGCGTGAAAAGGTTTATCCGTTCGTCCATTTGTATGTGCATGCCAACCACAGGG
TTCCCCTCGGGATCAAAGTACTTTGATCCAACCCCTCCGCTGCTATAGTGCAGTCGGCTTCTGACGTTCA
GTGCAGCCGTCTTCTGAAAACGACATGTCGCACAAGTCCTAAGTTACGCGACAGGCTGCCGCCCTGCCCT
TTTCCTGGCGTTTTCTTGTCGCGTGTTTTAGTCGCATAAAGTAGAATACTTGCGACTAGAACCGGAGACA
TTACGCCATGAACAAGAGCGCCGCCGCTGGCCTGCTGGGCTATGCCCGCGTCAGCACCGACGACCAGGAC
TTGACCAACCAACGGGCCGAACTGCACGCGGCCGGCTGCACCAAGCTGTTTTCCGAGAAGATCACCGGCA
CCAGGCGCGACCGCCCGGAGCTGGCCAGGATGCTTGACCACCTACGCCCTGGCGACGTTGTGACAGTGAC
CAGGCTAGACCGCCTGGCCCGCAGCACCCGCGACCTACTGGACATTGCCGAGCGCATCCAGGAGGCCGGC
GCGGGCCTGCGTAGCCTGGCAGAGCCGTGGGCCGACACCACCACGCCGGCCGGCCGCATGGTGTTGACCG
TGTTCGCCGGCATTGCCGAGTTCGAGCGTTCCCTAATCATCGACCGCACCCGGAGCGGGCGCGAGGCCGC
CAAGGCCCGAGGCGTGAAGTTTGGCCCCCGCCCTACCCTCACCCCGGCACAGATCGCGCACGCCCGCGAG
CTGATCGACCAGGAAGGCCGCACCGTGAAAGAGGCGGCTGCACTGCTTGGCGTGCATCGCTCGACCCTGT
ACCGCGCACTTGAGCGCAGCGAGGAAGTGACGCCCACCGAGGCCAGGCGGCGCGGTGCCTTCCGTGAGGA
CGCATTGACCGAGGCCGACGCCCTGGCGGCCGCCGAGAATGAACGCCAAGAGGAACAAGCATGAAACCGC
ACCAGGACGGCCAGGACGAACCGTTTTTCATTACCGAAGAGATCGAGGCGGAGATGATCGCGGCCGGGTA
CGTGTTCGAGCCGCCCGCGCACGTCTCAACCGTGCGGCTGCATGAAATCCTGGCCGGTTTGTCTGATGCC
AAGCTGGCGGCCTGGCCGGCCAGCTTGGCCGCTGAAGAAACCGAGCGCCGCCGTCTAAAAAGGTGATGTG
TATTTGAGTAAAACAGCTTGCGTCATGCGGTCGCTGCGTATATGATGCGATGAGTAAATAAACAAATACG
CAAGGGGAACGCATGAAGGTTATCGCTGTACTTAACCAGAAAGGCGGGTCAGGCAAGACGACCATCGCAA
CCCATCTAGCCCGCGCCCTGCAACTCGCCGGGGCCGATGTTCTGTTAGTCGATTCCGATCCCCAGGGCAG
TGCCCGCGATTGGGCGGCCGTGCGGGAAGATCAACCGCTAACCGTTGTCGGCATCGACCGCCCGACGATT
GACCGCGACGTGAAGGCCATCGGCCGGCGCGACTTCGTAGTGATCGACGGAGCGCCCCAGGCGGCGGACT
TGGCTGTGTCCGCGATCAAGGCAGCCGACTTCGTGCTGATTCCGGTGCAGCCAAGCCCTTACGACATATG
GGCCACCGCCGACCTGGTGGAGCTGGTTAAGCAGCGCATTGAGGTCACGGATGGAAGGCTACAAGCGGCC
TTTGTCGTGTCGCGGGCGATCAAAGGCACGCGCATCGGCGGTGAGGTTGCCGAGGCGCTGGCCGGGTACG
AGCTGCCCATTCTTGAGTCCCGTATCACGCAGCGCGTGAGCTACCCAGGCACTGCCGCCGCCGGCACAAC
CGTTCTTGAATCAGAACCCGAGGGCGACGCTGCCCGCGAGGTCCAGGCGCTGGCCGCTGAAATTAAATCA
AAACTCATTTGAGTTAATGAGGTAAAGAGAAAATGAGCAAAAGCACAAACACGCTAAGTGCCGGCCGTCC
GAGCGCACGCAGCAGCAAGGCTGCAACGTTGGCCAGCCTGGCAGACACGCCAGCCATGAAGCGGGTCAAC
TTTCAGTTGCCGGCGGAGGATCACACCAAGCTGAAGATGTACGCGGTACGCCAAGGCAAGACCATTACCG
AGCTGCTATCTGAATACATCGCGCAGCTACCAGAGTAAATGAGCAAATGAATAAATGAGTAGATGAATTT
TAGCGGCTAAAGGAGGCGGCATGGAAAATCAAGAACAACCAGGCACCGACGCCGTGGAATGCCCCATGTG
TGGAGGAACGGGCGGTTGGCCAGGCGTAAGCGGCTGGGTTGCCTGCCGGCCCTGCAATGGCACTGGAACC
CCCAAGCCCGAGGAATCGGCGTGAGCGGTCGCAAACCATCCGGCCCGGTACAAATCGGCGCGGCGCTGGG
TGATGACCTGGTGGAGAAGTTGAAGGCCGCGCAGGCCGCCCAGCGGCAACGCATCGAGGCAGAAGCACGC
CCCGGTGAATCGTGGCAAGCGGCCGCTGATCGAATCCGCAAAGAATCCCGGCAACCGCCGGCAGCCGGTG
CGCCGTCGATTAGGAAGCCGCCCAAGGGCGACGAGCAACCAGATTTTTTCGTTCCGATGCTCTATGACGT
GGGCACCCGCGATAGTCGCAGCATCATGGACGTGGCCGTTTTCCGTCTGTCGAAGCGTGACCGACGAGCT
GGCGAGGTGATCCGCTACGAGCTTCCAGACGGGCACGTAGAGGTTTCCGCAGGGCCGGCCGGCATGGCCA
GTGTGTGGGATTACGACCTGGTACTGATGGCGGTTTCCCATCTAACCGAATCCATGAACCGATACCGGGA
AGGGAAGGGAGACAAGCCCGGCCGCGTGTTCCGTCCACACGTTGCGGACGTACTCAAGTTCTGCCGGCGA
GCCGATGGCGGAAAGCAGAAAGACGACCTGGTAGAAACCTGCATTCGGTTAAACACCACGCACGTTGCCA
TGCAGCGTACGAAGAAGGCCAAGAACGGCCGCCTGGTGACGGTATCCGAGGGTGAAGCCTTGATTAGCCG
CTACAAGATCGTAAAGAGCGAAACCGGGCGGCCGGAGTACATCGAGATCGAGCTAGCTGATTGGATGTAC
CGCGAGATCACAGAAGGCAAGAACCCGGACGTGCTGACGGTTCACCCCGATTACTTTTTGATCGATCCCG
GCATCGGCCGTTTTCTCTACCGCCTGGCACGCCGCGCCGCAGGCAAGGCAGAAGCCAGATGGTTGTTCAA
GACGATCTACGAACGCAGTGGCAGCGCCGGAGAGTTCAAGAAGTTCTGTTTCACCGTGCGCAAGCTGATC
GGGTCAAATGACCTGCCGGAGTACGATTTGAAGGAGGAGGCGGGGCAGGCTGGCCCGATCCTAGTCATGC
GCTACCGCAACCTGATCGAGGGCGAAGCATCCGCCGGTTCCTAATGTACGGAGCAGATGCTAGGGCAAAT
TGCCCTAGCAGGGGAAAAAGGTCGAAAAGGTCTCTTTCCTGTGGATAGCACGTACATTGGGAACCCAAAG
CCGTACATTGGGAACCGGAACCCGTACATTGGGAACCCAAAGCCGTACATTGGGAACCGGTCACACATGT
AAGTGACTGATATAAAAGAGAAAAAAGGCGATTTTTCCGCCTAAAACTCTTTAAAACTTATTAAAACTCT
TAAAACCCGCCTGGCCTGTGCATAACTGTCTGGCCAGCGCACAGCCGAAGAGCTGCAAAAAGCGCCTACC
CTTCGGTCGCTGCGCTCCCTACGCCCCGCCGCTTCGCGTCGGCCTATCGCGGCCGCTGGCCGCTCAAAAA
TGGCTGGCCTACGGCCAGGCAATCTACCAGGGCGCGGACAAGCCGCGCCGTCGCCACTCGACCGCCGGCG
CCCACATCAAGGCACCCTGCCTCGCGCGTTTCGGTGATGACGGTGAAAACCTCTGACACATGCAGCTCCC
GGAGACGGTCACAGCTTGTCTGTAAGCGGATGCCGGGAGCAGACAAGCCCGTCAGGGCGCGTCAGCGGGT
GTTGGCGGGTGTCGGGGCGCAGCCATGACCCAGTCACGTAGCGATAGCGGAGTGTATACTGGCTTAACTA
TGCGGCATCAGAGCAGATTGTACTGAGAGTGCACCATATGCGGTGTGAAATACCGCACAGATGCGTAAGG
AGAAAATACCGCATCAGGCGCTCTTCCGCTTCCTCGCTCACTGACTCGCTGCGCTCGGTCGTTCGGCTGC
GGCGAGCGGTATCAGCTCACTCAAAGGCGGTAATACGGTTATCCACAGAATCAGGGGATAACGCAGGAAA
GAACATGTGAGCAAAAGGCCAGCAAAAGGCCAGGAACCGTAAAAAGGCCGCGTTGCTGGCGTTTTTCCAT
AGGCTCCGCCCCCCTGACGAGCATCACAAAAATCGACGCTCAAGTCAGAGGTGGCGAAACCCGACAGGAC
TATAAAGATACCAGGCGTTTCCCCCTGGAAGCTCCCTCGTGCGCTCTCCTGTTCCGACCCTGCCGCTTAC
CGGATACCTGTCCGCCTTTCTCCCTTCGGGAAGCGTGGCGCTTTCTCATAGCTCACGCTGTAGGTATCTC
AGTTCGGTGTAGGTCGTTCGCTCCAAGCTGGGCTGTGTGCACGAACCCCCCGTTCAGCCCGACCGCTGCG
CCTTATCCGGTAACTATCGTCTTGAGTCCAACCCGGTAAGACACGACTTATCGCCACTGGCAGCAGCCAC
TGGTAACAGGATTAGCAGAGCGAGGTATGTAGGCGGTGCTACAGAGTTCTTGAAGTGGTGGCCTAACTAC
GGCTACACTAGAAGGACAGTATTTGGTATCTGCGCTCTGCTGAAGCCAGTTACCTTCGGAAAAAGAGTTG
GTAGCTCTTGATCCGGCAAACAAACCACCGCTGGTAGCGGTGGTTTTTTTGTTTGCAAGCAGCAGATTAC
GCGCAGAAAAAAAGGATCTCAAGAAGATCCTTTGATCTTTTCTACGGGGTCTGACGCTCAGTGGAACGAA
AACTCACGTTAAGGGCTGATGAATCCCCTAATGATTTTTATCAAAATCATTAAGTTAAGGTAGATACACA
TCTTGTCATATGATCAAATGGTTTCGCCAAAAATCAATAATCAGACAACAAAATGTGCGAACTCGATATT
TTACACGACTCTCTTTACCAATTCTGCCCCGAATTACACTTAAAACGACTCAACAGCTTAACGTTGGCTT
GCCACGCCTTACTTGACTGTAAAACTCTCACTCTTACCGAACTTGGCCGTAACCTGCCAACCAAAGCGAG
AACAAAACATAACATCAAACGAATCGACCGATTGTTAGGTAATCGTCACCTCCACAAAGAGCGACTCGCT
GTATACCGTTGGCATGCTAGCTTTATCTGTTCGGGCAATACGATGCCCATTGTACTTGTTGACTGGTCTG
ATATCCGTGAGCAAAAACGGCTTATGGTATTGCGAGCTTCAGTCGCACTACACGGTCGTTCTGTTACTCT
TTATGAGAAAGCGTTCCCGCTTTCAGAGCAATGTTCAAAGAAAGCTCATGACCAATTTCTAGCCGACCTT
GCGAGCATTCTACCGAGTAACACCACACCGCTCATTGTCAGTGATGCTGGCTTTAAAGTGCCATGGTATA
AATCCGTTGAGAAGCTGGGTTGGTACTGGTTAAGTCGAGTAAGAGGAAAAGTACAATATGCAGACCTAGG
AGCGGAAAACTGGAAACCTATCAGCAACTTACATGATATGTCATCTAGTCACTCAAAGACTTTAGGCTAT
AAGAGGCTGACTAAAAGCAATCCAATCTCATGCCAAATTCTATTGTATAAATCTCGCTCTAAAGGCCGAA
AAAATCAGCGCTCGACACGGACTCATTGTCACCACCCGTCACCTAAAATCTACTCAGCGTCGGCAAAGGA
GCCATGGATTCTAGCAACTAACTTACCTGTTGAAATTCGAACACCCAAACAACTTGTTAATATCTATTCG
AAGCGAATGCAGATTGAAGAAACCTTCCGAGACTTGAAAAGTCCTGCCTACGGACTAGGCCTACGCCATA
GCCGAACGAGCAGCTCAGAGCGTTTTGATATCATGCTGCTAATCGCCCTGATGCTTCAACTAACATGTTG
GCTTGCGGGCGTTCATGCTCAGAAACAAGGTTGGGACAAGCACTTCCAGGCTAACACAGTCAGAAATCGA
AACGTACTCTCAACAGTTCGCTTAGGCATGGAAGTTTTGCGGCATTCTGGCTACACAATAACAAGGGAAG
ACTCACTCGTGGCTGCAACCCTGCTTACTCAAAATCTATTCACACATGGTTACGTTTTGGGGAAATTATG
AGGGGATCTCTCAGCGTTAAGGGATTTTGGTCATGCATTCTAGGTACTAAAACAATTCATCCAGTAAAAT
ATAATATTTTATTTTCTCCCAATCAGGCTTGATCCCCAGTAAGTCAAAAAATAGCTCGACATACTGTTCT
TCCCCGATATCCTCCCTGATCGACCGGACGCAGAAGGCAATGTCATACCACTTGTCCGCCCTGCCGCTTC
TCCCAAGATCAATAAAGCCACTTACTTTGCCATCTTTCACAAAGATGTTGCTGTCTCCCAGGTCGCCGTG
GGAAAAGACAAGTTCCTCTTCGGGCTTTTCCGTCTTTAAAAAATCATACAGCTCGCGCGGATCTTTAAAT
GGAGTGTCTTCTTCCCAGTTTTCGCAATCCACATCGGCCAGATCGTTATTCAGTAAGTAATCCAATTCGG
CTAAGCGGCTGTCTAAGCTATTCGTATAGGGACAATCCGATATGTCGATGGAGTGAAAGAGCCTGATGCA
CTCCGCATACAGCTCGATAATCTTTTCAGGGCTTTGTTCATCTTCATACTCTTCCGAGCAAAGGACGCCA
TCGGCCTCACTCATGAGCAGATTGCTCCAGCCATCATGCCGTTCAAAGTGCAGGACCTTTGGAACAGGCA
GCTTTCCTTCCAGCCATAGCATCATGTCCTTTTCCCGTTCCACATCATAGGTGGTCCCTTTATACCGGCT
GTCCGTCATTTTTAAATATAGGTTTTCATTTTCTCCCACCAGCTTATATACCTTAGCAGGAGACATTCCT
TCCGTATCTTTTACGCAGCGGTATTTTTCGATCAGTTTTTTCAATTCCGGTGATATTCTCATTTTAGCCA
TTTATTATTTCCTTCCTCTTTTCTACAGTATTTAAAGATACCCCAAGAAGCTAATTATAACAAGACGAAC
TCCAATTCACTGTTCCTTGCATTCTAAAACCTTAAATACCAGAAAACAGCTTTTTCAAAGTTGTTTTCAA
AGTTGGCGTATAACATAGTATCGACGGAGCCGATTTTGAAACCGCGGTGATCACAGGCAGCAACGCTCTG
TCATCGTTACAATCAACATGCTACCCTCCGCGAGATCATCCGTGTTTCAAACCCGGCAGCTTAGTTGCCG
TTCTTCCGAATAGCATCGGTAACATGAGCAAAGTCTGCCGCCTTACAACGGCTCTCCCGCTGACGCCGTC
CCGGACTGATGGGCTGCCTGTATCGAGTGGTGATTTTGTGCCGAGCTGCCGGTCGGGGAGCTGTTGGCTG
GCTGGTGGCAGGATATATTGTGGTGTAAACAAATTGACGCTTAGACAACTTAATAACACATTGCGGACGT
TTTTAATGTACTGAATTAACGCCGAATTAATTCCTAGGCCACCATGTTGGGCCCGGCGCGCCAAGCTTGC
ATGCCTGCAGGTCAACATGGTGGAGCACGACACTCTCGTCTACTCCAAGAATATCAAAGATACAGTCTCA
GAAGACCAGAGGGCTATTGAGACTTTTCAACAAAGGGTAATATCGGGAAACCTCCTCGGATTCCATTGCC
CAGCTATCTGTCACTTCATCGAAAGGACAGTAGAAAAGGAAGATGGCTTCTACAAATGCCATCATTGCGA
TAAAGGAAAGGCTATCGTTCAAGATGCCTCTACCGACAGTGGTCCCAAAGATGGACCCCCACCCACGAGG
AACATCGTGGAAAAAGAAGACGTTCCAACCACGTCTTCAAAGCAAGTGGATTGATGTGATGGTCAACATG
GTGGAGCACGACACTCTCGTCTACTCCAAGAATATCAAAGATACAGTCTCAGAAGACCAGAGGGCTATTG
AGACTTTTCAACAAAGGGTAATATCGGGAAACCTCCTCGGATTCCATTGCCCAGCTATCTGTCACTTCAT
CGAAAGGACAGTAGAAAAGGAAGATGGCTTCTACAAATGCCATCATTGCGATAAAGGAAAGGCTATCGTT
CAAGATGCCTCTACCGACAGTGGTCCCAAAGATGGACCCCCACCCACGAGGAACATCGTGGAAAAAGAAG
ACGTTCCAACCACGTCTTCAAAGCAAGTGGATTGATGTGATATCTCCACTGACGTAAGGGATGACGCACA
ATCCCACTATCCTTCGCAAGACCCTTCCTCTATATAAGGAAGTTCATTTCATTTGGAGAGGATAAAACAT
TGCACCTATGGTGTTGCCCTGGCTGGGGTATGTCAGTGATCGCAGTAGAATGTACTAATTGACAAGTTGG
AGAATACGGTAGAACGTCCTTATCCAACACAGCCTTTATCCCTCTCCCTGACGAGGTTTTTGTCAGTGTA
ATATTTCTTTTTGAACTATCCAGCTTAGTACCGTACGGGAAAGTGACTGGTGTGCTTATCTTTGAAATGT
TACTTTGGGTTTCGGTTCTTTAGGTTAGTAAGAAAGCACTTGTCTTCTCATACAAAGGAAAACCTGAGAC
GTATCGCTTACGAAAGTAGCAATGAAAGAAAGGTGGTGGTTTTAATCGCTACCGCAAAAACGATGGGGTC
GTTTTAATTAACTTCTCCTACGCAAGCGTCTAAACGGACGTTGGGGTTTTGCTAGTTTCTTTAGAGAAAA
CTAGCTAAGTCTTTAATGTTATCATTAGAGATGGCATAAATATAATACTTGTGTCTGCTGATAAGATCAT
TTTAATTTGGACGATTAGACTTGTTGAACTACAGGTTACTGAATCACTTGCGCTAATCAACATGGGAGAT
ATGTACGATGAATCATTTGACAAGTCGGGCGGTCCTGCTGACTTGATGGACGATTCTTGGGTGGAATCAG
TTTCGTGGAAAGATCTGTTGAAGAAGTTACACAGCATAAAATTTGCACTACAGTCTGGTAGAGATGAGAT
CACTGGGTTACTAGCGGCACTGAATAGACAGTGTCCTTATTCACCATATGAGCAGTTTCCAGATAAGAAG
GTGTATTTCCTTTTAGACTCACGGGCTAACAGTGCTCTTGGTGTGATTCAGAACGCTTCAGCGTTCAAGA
GACGAGCTGATGAGAAGAATGCAGTGGCGGGTGTTACAAATATTCCTGCGAATCCAAACACAACGGTTAC
GACGAACCAAGGGAGTACTACTACTACCAAGGCGAACACTGGCTCGACTTTGGAAGAAGACTTGTACACT
TATTACAAATTCGATGATGCCTCTACAGCTTTCCACAAATCTCTAACTTCGTTAGAGAACATGGAGTTGA
AGAGTTATTACCGAAGGAACTTTGAGAAAGTATTCGGGATTAAGTTTGGTGGAGCAGCTGCTAGTTCATC
TGCACCGCCTCCAGCGAGTGGAGGTCCGATACGTCCTAATCCCTAGGGATTTAAGGACGTGAACTCTGTT
GAGATCTCTGTGAAATTCAGAGGGTGGGTGATACCATATTCACTGATGCCATTAGCGACATCTAAATAGG
GCTAATTGTGACTAATTTGAGGGAATTTCCTTTACCATTGACGTCAGTGTCGTTGGTAGCATTTGAGTTT
CGGAGCATCTTGTTCTGGGGTTTCACACTATCTTTAGAGAAAGTGTTAAGTTAATTAAGTTATCTTAATT
AAGAGCATAATTATACTGATTTGTCTCTCGTTGATAGAGTCTATCATTCTGTTACTAAAAATTTGACAAC
TCGGTTTGCTGACCTACTGGTTACTGTATCACTTACCCGAGTTAACGAGTCTAGAAACATGAAAAGAACT
GCTGATGGATCAGAATTTGAAAGCCCGAAAAAAAAAAGAAAGGTTTCAATGTCTGAGCCACCTCGGGCTG
AGACCTTTGTATTCCTGGACCTAGAAGCCACTGGGCTCCCAAACATGGACCCTGAGATTGCAGAGATATC
CCTTTTTGCTGTTCACCGCTCTTCCCTGGAGAACCCAGAACGGGATGATTCTGGTTCCTTGGTGCTGCCC
CGTGTTCTGGACAAGCTCACACTGTGCATGTGCCCGGAGCGCCCCTTTACTGCCAAGGCCAGTGAGATTA
CTGGTTTGAGCAGCGAAAGCCTGATGCACTGCGGGAAGGCTGGTTTCAATGGCGCTGTGGTAAGGACACT
GCAGGGCTTCCTAAGCCGCCAGGAGGGCCCCATCTGCCTTGTGGCCCACAATGGCTTCGATTATGACTTC
CCACTGCTGTGCACGGAGCTACAACGTCTGGGTGCCCATCTGCCCCAAGACACTGTCTGCCTGGACACAC
TGCCTGCATTGCGGGGCCTGGACCGTGCTCACAGCCACGGCACCAGGGCTCAAGGCCGCAAAAGCTACAG
CCTGGCCAGTCTCTTCCACCGCTACTTCCAGGCTGAACCCAGTGCTGCCCATTCAGCAGAAGGTGATGTG
CACACCCTGCTTCTGATCTTCCTGCATCGTGCTCCTGAGCTGCTCGCCTGGGCAGATGAGCAGGCCCGCA
GCTGGGCTCATATTGAGCCCATGTACGTGCCACCTGATGGTCCAAGCCTCGAAGCCTAATCCCTAACTCA
TGTTGGAGAAGCAGTTTAAGAGCTATGCTGGAAACAGCATAGCAAGTTTAAATAAGGCTAGTCCGTTATC
AACTTGAAAAAGTGGCACCGAGTCGGTGCTCCCGCTCCCGTAGCTCAGTTGGTTAGAGCGTTGGTCTTAT
GAGCCGAAGGTCGCGGGTTCGAGCCCCGCCGGAAGCAAGTG
